LOCUS       Exported 5124 bp ds-DNA circular SYN 13-MAY-2021
DEFINITION  Mammalian expression plasmid for SARS-CoV-2 2'-O-ribose
            methyltransferase.
ACCESSION   .
VERSION     .
KEYWORDS    pGBW-m4133350
SOURCE      synthetic DNA construct
  ORGANISM  synthetic DNA construct
REFERENCE   1 (bases 1 to 5124)
  TITLE     SARS-CoV-2 protein Mammalian expression constructs, tagged, for
            protein expression and/or purification
REFERENCE   2 (bases 1 to 5124)
  AUTHORS   .
  TITLE     Direct Submission
  JOURNAL   Exported May 13, 2021 from SnapGene Server 1.1.58
            http://www.snapgene.com
FEATURES             Location/Qualifiers
     source          1..5124
                     /organism="synthetic DNA construct"
                     /mol_type="other DNA"
     CDS             902..922
                     /codon_start=1
                     /product="tobacco etch virus (TEV) protease recognition and
                     cleavage site"
                     /label=TEV site
                     /translation="ENLYFQS"
     CDS             923..940
                     /codon_start=1
                     /product="6xHis affinity tag"
                     /label=6xHis
                     /translation="HHHHHH"
     polyA_signal    993..1114
                     /label=SV40 poly(A) signal
                     /note="SV40 polyadenylation signal"
     primer_bind     complement(1004..1023)
                     /label=EBV-rev
                     /note="SV40 polyA terminator, reverse primer"
     primer_bind     1058..1077
                     /label=SV40pA-R
                     /note="SV40 polyA, reverse primer"
     terminator      1229..1275
                     /label=T7 terminator
                     /note="transcription terminator for bacteriophage T7 RNA
                     polymerase"
     terminator      1305..1441
                     /label=rrnG terminator
                     /note="transcription terminator from the E. coli ribosomal
                     RNA rrnG operon (Albrechtsen et al., 1991)"
     misc_feature    1486..1557
                     /label=3' beta-globin insulator
                     /note="insulator downstream of the human beta-globin locus
                     (Farrell et al., 2002)"
     rep_origin      complement(1783..2371)
                     /direction=LEFT
                     /label=ori
                     /note="high-copy-number ColE1/pMB1/pBR322/pUC origin of
                     replication"
     primer_bind     complement(1863..1882)
                     /label=pBR322ori-F
                     /note="pBR322 origin, forward primer"
     CDS             3117..3977
                     /codon_start=1
                     /gene="bla"
                     /product="beta-lactamase"
                     /label=AmpR
                     /note="confers resistance to ampicillin, carbenicillin, and
                     related antibiotics"
                     /translation="MSIQHFRVALIPFFAAFCLPVFAHPETLVKVKDAEDQLGARVGYI
                     ELDLNSGKILESFRPEERFPMMSTFKVLLCGAVLSRIDAGQEQLGRRIHYSQNDLVEYS
                     PVTEKHLTDGMTVRELCSAAITMSDNTAANLLLTTIGGPKELTAFLHNMGDHVTRLDRW
                     EPELNEAIPNDERDTTMPVAMATTLRKLLTGELLTLASRQQLIDWMEADKVAGPLLRSA
                     LPAGWFIADKSGAGERGSRGIIAALGPDGKPSRIVVIYTTGSQATMDERNRQIAEIGAS
                     LIKHW"
     primer_bind     complement(3335..3354)
                     /label=Amp-R
                     /note="Ampicillin resistance gene, reverse primer"
     terminator      3990..4126
                     /label=rrnG terminator
                     /note="transcription terminator from the E. coli ribosomal
                     RNA rrnG operon (Albrechtsen et al., 1991)"
     misc_feature    4278..4349
                     /label=5' beta-globin insulator
                     /note="insulator upstream of the human beta-globin locus
                     (Farrell et al., 2002)"
     terminator      4354..4400
                     /label=T7 terminator
                     /note="transcription terminator for bacteriophage T7 RNA
                     polymerase"
     polyA_signal    4418..4466
                     /note="synthetic polyadenylation signal"
     enhancer        4547..4850
                     /label=CMV enhancer
                     /note="human cytomegalovirus immediate early enhancer"
     promoter        4852..5054
                     /label=CMV promoter
                     /note="human cytomegalovirus (CMV) immediate early
                     promoter"
     primer_bind     5005..5025
                     /label=CMV-F
                     /note="Human CMV immediate early promoter, forward primer"
ORIGIN
        1 caccatgtcc tcacaagcgt ggcagccagg cgtagcaatg cctaatttat acaagatgca
       61 gcggatgctc cttgaaaaat gcgacctaca gaactatgga gatagtgcta cattgcccaa
      121 ggggataatg atgaatgtgg ccaaatatac ccaactgtgt cagtacctga acactctcac
      181 gctggccgtt ccgtacaaca tgagggtgat tcattttggt gccggcagcg acaagggagt
      241 cgctcccggg accgctgtgc tgcgacagtg gcttcctaca ggcactctgc tagtggattc
      301 tgatttgaat gacttcgtca gcgacgcaga ctcgaccctc atcggagatt gtgcgactgt
      361 tcacacagcc aacaaatggg acctgatcat ttccgatatg tatgatccaa agaccaaaaa
      421 tgtcacgaag gagaacgact caaaggaggg tttctttacg tacatctgcg ggttcatcca
      481 acagaaactt gcactgggcg gaagtgtggc aattaaaata acagaacact cttggaacgc
      541 cgacctatac aagcttatgg gtcattttgc ttggtggacc gcctttgtta ctaatgtaaa
      601 cgcttcaagc tccgaggcct tcctgatagg ttgtaattat ttaggcaagc ctagagagca
      661 gattgatggg tatgtgatgc acgcaaatta catcttctgg cgcaacacaa atccaattca
      721 gctcagttct tattcactgt ttgatatgag caaattcccc cttaaactga gaggcactgc
      781 cgtcatgtcc ttgaaggaag gacaaatcaa cgatatgatc ttgtctctcc ttagcaaggg
      841 gcgtttgatt attagggaga acaatcgggt ggtgatctca tcggacgttc tggtcaacaa
      901 tgaaaacctt tactttcagt cgcaccatca ccatcaccat taagctagct tgactgactg
      961 agatacagcg taccttcagc tcacagacat gataagatac attgatgagt ttggacaaac
     1021 cacaactaga atgcagtgaa aaaaatgctt tatttgtgaa atttgtgatg ctattgcttt
     1081 atttgtaacc attataagct gcaataaaca agttaacaac aacaattgca ttcattttat
     1141 gtttcaggtt cagggggagg tgtgggaggt tttttaaagc aagtaaaacc tctacaaatg
     1201 tggtattggc ccatctctat cggtatcgta gcataacccc ttggggcctc taaacgggtc
     1261 ttgaggggtt ttttgtgccc ctcgggccgg attgctatct accggcattg gcgcagaaaa
     1321 aaatgcctga tgcgacgctg cgcgtcttat actcccacat atgccagatt cagcaacgga
     1381 tacggcttcc ccaacttgcc cacttccata cgtgtcctcc ttaccagaaa tttatcctta
     1441 aggtcgtcag ctatcctgca ggcgatctct cgatttcgat caagacattc ctttaatggt
     1501 cttttctgga caccactagg ggtcagaagt agttcatcaa actttcttcc ctccctaatc
     1561 tcattggtta ccttgggcta tcgaaactta attaaccagt caagtcagct acttggcgag
     1621 atcgacttgt ctgggtttcg actacgctca gaattgcgtc agtcaagttc gatctggtcc
     1681 ttgctattgc acccgttctc cgattacgag tttcatttaa atcatgtgag caaaaggcca
     1741 gcaaaaggcc aggaaccgta aaaaggccgc gttgctggcg tttttccata ggctccgccc
     1801 ccctgacgag catcacaaaa atcgacgctc aagtcagagg tggcgaaacc cgacaggact
     1861 ataaagatac caggcgtttc cccctggaag ctccctcgtg cgctctcctg ttccgaccct
     1921 gccgcttacc ggatacctgt ccgcctttct cccttcggga agcgtggcgc tttctcatag
     1981 ctcacgctgt aggtatctca gttcggtgta ggtcgttcgc tccaagctgg gctgtgtgca
     2041 cgaacccccc gttcagcccg accgctgcgc cttatccggt aactatcgtc ttgagtccaa
     2101 cccggtaaga cacgacttat cgccactggc agcagccact ggtaacagga ttagcagagc
     2161 gaggtatgta ggcggtgcta cagagttctt gaagtggtgg cctaactacg gctacactag
     2221 aagaacagta tttggtatct gcgctctgct gaagccagtt accttcggaa aaagagttgg
     2281 tagctcttga tccggcaaac aaaccaccgc tggtagcggt ggtttttttg tttgcaagca
     2341 gcagattacg cgcagaaaaa aaggatctca agaagatcct ttgatctttt ctacggggtc
     2401 tgacgctcag tggaacgaaa actcacgtta agggattttg gtcatgagat tatcaaaaag
     2461 gatcttcacc tagatccttt taaattaaaa atgaagtttt aaatcaatct aaagtatata
     2521 tgagtaaact tggtctgaca gttaccaatg cttaatcagt gaggcaccta tctcagcgat
     2581 ctgtctattt cgttcatcca tagttgcatt taaatttccg aactctccaa ggccctcgtc
     2641 ggaaaatctt caaacctttc gtccgatcca tcttgcaggc tacctctcga acgaactatc
     2701 gcaagtctct tggccggcct tgcgccttgg ctattgcttg gcagcgccta tcgccaggta
     2761 ttactccaat cccgaatatc cgagatcggg atcacccgag agaagttcaa cctacatcct
     2821 caatcccgat ctatccgaga tccgaggaat atcgaaatcg gggcgcgcct ggtgtaccga
     2881 gaacgatcct ctcagtgcga gtctcgacga tccatatcgt tgcttggcag tcagccagtc
     2941 ggaatccagc ttgggaccca ggaagtccaa tcgtcagata ttgtactcaa gcctggtcac
     3001 ggcagcgtac cgatctgttt aaacctagat attgatagtc tgatcggtca acgtataatc
     3061 gagtcctagc ttttgcaaac atctatcaag agacaggatc agcaggaggc tttcgcatga
     3121 gtattcaaca tttccgtgtc gcccttattc ccttttttgc ggcattttgc cttcctgttt
     3181 ttgctcaccc agaaacgctg gtgaaagtaa aagatgctga agatcagttg ggtgcgcgag
     3241 tgggttacat cgaactggat ctcaacagcg gtaagatcct tgagagtttt cgccccgaag
     3301 aacgctttcc aatgatgagc acttttaaag ttctgctatg tggcgcggta ttatcccgta
     3361 ttgacgccgg gcaagagcaa ctcggtcgcc gcatacacta ttctcagaat gacttggttg
     3421 agtattcacc agtcacagaa aagcatctta cggatggcat gacagtaaga gaattatgca
     3481 gtgctgccat aaccatgagt gataacactg cggccaactt acttctgaca acgattggag
     3541 gaccgaagga gctaaccgct tttttgcaca acatggggga tcatgtaact cgccttgatc
     3601 gttgggaacc ggagctgaat gaagccatac caaacgacga gcgtgacacc acgatgcctg
     3661 tagcaatggc aacaaccttg cgtaaactat taactggcga actacttact ctagcttccc
     3721 ggcaacagtt gatagactgg atggaggcgg ataaagttgc aggaccactt ctgcgctcgg
     3781 cccttccggc tggctggttt attgctgata aatctggagc cggtgagcgt gggtctcgcg
     3841 gtatcattgc agcactgggg ccagatggta agccctcccg tatcgtagtt atctacacga
     3901 cggggagtca ggcaactatg gatgaacgaa atagacagat cgctgagata ggtgcctcac
     3961 tgattaagca ttggtaaccg attctaggtg cattggcgca gaaaaaaatg cctgatgcga
     4021 cgctgcgcgt cttatactcc cacatatgcc agattcagca acggatacgg cttccccaac
     4081 ttgcccactt ccatacgtgt cctccttacc agaaatttat ccttaagatc ccgaatcgtt
     4141 taaactcgac tctggctcta tcgaatctcc gtcgtttcga gcttacgcga acagccgtgg
     4201 cgctcatttg ctcgtcgggc atcgaatctc gtcagctatc gtcagcttac ctttttggca
     4261 gcgatcgcgg ctcccgacat cttggaccat tagctccaca ggtatcttct tccctctagt
     4321 ggtcataaca gcagcttcag ctacctctca attcaaaaaa cccctcaaga cccgtttaga
     4381 ggccccaagg ggttatgcta tcaatcgttg cgttacacac acaaaaaacc aacacacatc
     4441 catcttcgat ggatagcgat tttattatct aactgctgat cgagtgtagc cagatctagt
     4501 aatcaattac ggggtcatta gttcatagcc catatatgga gttccgcgtt acataactta
     4561 cggtaaatgg cccgcctggc tgaccgccca acgacccccg cccattgacg tcaataatga
     4621 cgtatgttcc catagtaacg ccaataggga ctttccattg acgtcaatgg gtggagtatt
     4681 tacggtaaac tgcccacttg gcagtacatc aagtgtatca tatgccaagt acgcccccta
     4741 ttgacgtcaa tgacggtaaa tggcccgcct ggcattatgc ccagtacatg accttatggg
     4801 actttcctac ttggcagtac atctacgtat tagtcatcgc tattaccatg ctgatgcggt
     4861 tttggcagta catcaatggg cgtggatagc ggtttgactc acggggattt ccaagtctcc
     4921 accccattga cgtcaatggg agtttgtttt ggcaccaaaa tcaacgggac tttccaaaat
     4981 gtcgtaacaa ctccgcccca ttgacgcaaa tgggcggtag gcgtgtacgg tgggaggtct
     5041 atataagcag agctggttta gtgaaccgtc agatcagatc tttgtcgatc ctaccatcca
     5101 ctcgacacac ccgccagcgg ccgc
//
