[The description below was written by a language model from this plasmid's Addgene catalogue record and the feature table of its GenBank file.]
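Description:
pGBW-m4133350 is a mammalian expression plasmid built on the pTwist_CMV_6 backbone and carrying the wild-type coding sequence for the SARS-CoV-2 2'-O-ribose methyltransferase, one of the mature products of the viral ORF1ab polyprotein. The full construct is a 5,124 bp circle, with an insert of roughly 0.9 kb. It is maintained in E. coli through a high-copy ColE1/pUC-type origin of replication and selected with ampicillin via the bla (beta-lactamase) gene. No mammalian selection marker or episomal replication element is annotated, which suggests transient transfection as the likely mode of use.

Expression is driven by the human cytomegalovirus immediate-early enhancer and promoter, which lie just upstream of the sequence origin. The methyltransferase open reading frame itself is not annotated in the feature table, but it occupies the region between the promoter and the backbone-encoded C-terminal tag. That tag consists of a TEV protease recognition site followed by a 6xHis tag, so the protein can be captured by metal-affinity chromatography and the tag then removed by TEV cleavage. Transcripts are terminated by an SV40 polyadenylation signal. The expression unit is bracketed by insulating elements: a synthetic poly(A) signal, T7 and rrnG terminators, and 5' and 3' human beta-globin insulator sequences, which help shield the cassette from read-through transcription and from interference by neighbouring plasmid regions. The plasmid belongs to a set of tagged SARS-CoV-2 protein constructs intended for expression and/or purification of the viral proteins from mammalian cells.
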