Addgene plasmid #152091: pGBW-m4133350
Purpose: Mammalian expression plasmid for SARS-CoV-2 2'-O-ribose methyltransferase
Depositing lab: Ginkgo Bioworks & Benjie Chen. Depositing organization: Ginkgo Bioworks.
Backbone
  Vector backbone: pTwist_CMV_6
  Backbone size w/o insert (bp): 4180
  Vector type: Mammalian Expression
Growth in bacteria
  Bacterial resistance: Ampicillin, 100 μg/mL
  Growth temperature: 37°C
  Growth strain: DH5alpha
  Copy number: High Copy
Gene/Insert
  Gene/Insert name: SARS-CoV-2 2'-O-ribose methyltransferase
  Species: Severe acute respiratory syndrome coronavirus 2
  Insert size (bp): 893
  Mutation: wt
  Entrez Gene: ORF1ab (a.k.a. GU280_gp01)
  Promoter: CMV
  Tag / fusion protein: Cleavable TEV;6xHis-003 (C terminal on backbone)
  Cloning method: Unknown
Resource information
  A portion of this plasmid was derived from a plasmid made by: GinkgoBioworks
Depositor comments: NCBI reference sequence: YP_009725311.1
How to cite: pGBW-m4133350 was a gift from Ginkgo Bioworks & Benjie Chen (Addgene plasmid # 152091 ; http://n2t.net/addgene:152091 ; RRID:Addgene_152091)
